>Addgene plasmid #176624 | MF64_PB-TRE3G-6x42bs-6x(37bs_37bs)-miniCMV-NLS-FKBP12F36V-37ZFR2AR11AR39AR67A-VP16-NLS-DHFR-IRES-mCitrine-PEST-BGHpA | addgene full sequence | sequence record 347134 | Addgene NGS Result
AAATTGTAAGCGTTAATATTTTGTTAAAATTCGCGTTAAATTTTTGTTAAATCAGCTCATTTTTTAACCA
ATAGGCCGAAATCGGCAAAATCCCTTATAAATCAAAAGAATAGACCGAGATAGGGT
[37 nt withheld, positions 127-163]
AAAGAACGTGGACTCCAACGTCAAAGG
[49 nt withheld, positions 191-239]
T
[91 nt withheld, positions 241-331]
G
[124 nt withheld, positions 333-456]
CCCATTCGCCATTCAGGCTGCGCAACTGTTGGGAAGGGCGATCGGTGCGGGCCTCTTCGCTATTACGCCA
GCTGGCGAAAGGGGGATGTGCTGCAAGGCGATTAAGTTGGGTAACGCCAGGGTTTTCCCAGTCACGACGT
TGTAAAACGACGGCCAGTGAGCGCGCCTCGTTCATTCACGTTTTTGAACCCGTGGAGGACGGGCAGACTC
GCGGTGCAAATGTGTTTTACAGCGTGATGGAGCAGATGAAGATGCTCGACACGCTGCAGAACACGCAGCT
AGATTAACCCTAGAAAGATAATCATATTGTGACGTACGTTAAAGATAATCATGTGTAAAATTGACGCATG
TGTTTTATCGGTCTGTATATCGAGGTTTATTTATTAATTTGAATAGATATTAAGTTTTATTATATTTACA
CTTACATACTAATAATAAATTCAACAAACAATTTATTTATGTTTATTTATTTATTAAAAAAAACAAAAAC
TCAAAATTTCTTCTATAAAGTAACAAAACTTTTATGAGGGACAGCCCCCCCCCAAAGCCCCCAGGGATGT
AATTACGTCCCTCCCCCGCTAGGGGGCAGCAGCGAGCCGCCCGGGGCTCCGCTCCGGTCCGGCGCTCCCC
CCGCATCCCCGAGCCGGCAGCGTGCGGGGACAGCCCGGGCACGGGGAAGGTGGCACGGGATCGCTTTCCT
CTGAACGCTTCTCGCTGCTCTTTGAGCCTGCAGACACCTGGGGGGATACGGGGAAAAGGCCTCCACGGCC
ACTAGTGGCCTCCACGGCCACAAGCTTCATATGTCCCTATCAGTGATAGAGAACGTATGAAGAGTTTACT
CCCTATCAGTGATAGAGAACGTATGCAGACTTTACTCCCTATCAGTGATAGAGAACGTATAAGGAGTTTA
CTCCCTATCAGTGATAGAGAACGTATGACCAGTTTACTCCCTATCAGTGATAGAGAACGTATCTACAGTT
TACTCCCTATCAGTGATAGAGAACGTATATCCAGTTTACTCCCCGACGCTGCTGACGCTGCTGACGCTGC
TGACGCTGCTGACGCTGCTGACGCTGCTCGTCGCCAATTGTCGCCGGCGTGAGGACGTGTTGAGGACGTG
TTCTAGAGCCTATTTTGAGGACGTGTTGAGGACGTGTATCGATATATTTAGTGAGGACGTGTTGAGGACG
TGTTCACGTACTATCTATGAGGACGTGTTGAGGACGTGTTATGACCTAAGGAGTGAGGACGTGTTGAGGA
CGTGTACGTATATACGCGTTGAGGACGTGTTGAGGACGTGTCCTAGACCGGTTGATAGAGAACGTATAAG
CTTTAGGCGTGTACGGTGGGCGCCTATAAAAGCAGAGCTCGTTTAGTGAACCGTCAGATCGCCTGGAGCA
ATTCCACAACACTTTTGTCTTATACCAACTTTCCGTACCACTTCCTACCCTCGTAAATCGACGAAGCTTC
TAGGCCACCATGGGACCCAAGAAAAAGCGGAAGGTGTCCGGAGTGCAGGTGGAGACTATCTCCCCAGGAG
ACGGGCGCACCTTCCCCAAGCGCGGCCAGACCTGCGTGGTGCACTACACCGGGATGCTTGAAGATGGAAA
GAAAGTTGATTCCTCCCGGGACAGAAACAAGCCCTTTAAGTTTATGCTAGGCAAGCAGGAGGTGATCCGA
GGCTGGGAAGAAGGGGTTGCCCAGATGAGTGTGGGTCAGAGAGCCAAACTGACTATATCTCCAGATTATG
CCTATGGTGCCACTGGGCACCCAGGCATCATCCCACCACATGCCACTCTCGTCTTCGATGTGGAGCTTCT
AAAACTGGAAGGATCCGAGGCCCCATTCCAGTGCAGAATCTGCATGGCTAACTTCTCCCGGAACTTCATC
CTGCAGAGACACACCAGAACACACACAGGCGAGAAGCCCTTCCAGTGCCGGATCTGTATGGCCAACTTTT
CCGACAGAGCCAACCTGCGGAGACACCTGAGAACCCATACCGGCGAAAAGCCTTTTCAGTGTCGCATCTG
CATGGCCAATTTCAGCAGGCACGACCAGCTGACAAGACATCTGAAAACCCACACTGGCGAGAAAGGCGGC
GGATCCTCTGGCGCTCCTCCTACCGATGTGTCTCTGGGAGATGAGCTGCACCTGGACGGCGAGGATGTGG
CTATGGCTCATGCCGACGCTCTGGACGACTTCGACTTGGATATGCTCGGCGACGGCGACTCTCCTGGACC
TGGCTTTACCCCTCATGACTCTGCCCCTTACGGCGCCCTGGATATGGCCGATTTCGAGTTCGAGCAGATG
TTCACCGATGCTCTGGGCATCGATGAGTACGGCGGAGGCTCCCCCAAGAAAAAGCGGAAGGTGGGCTCGA
GCGACTACAAGGACGACGACGACAAGTCGAGCATCTCCCTGATCGCTGCCCTGGCTGTGGATTACGTGAT
CGGAATGGAAAACGCCATGCCATGGAACCTGCCTGCTGACCTGGCCTGGTTCAAGCGGAACACCCTGAAC
AAGCCCGTGATCATGGGCAGACACACCTGGGAGTCTATCGGCAGACCTCTGCCTGGCCGGAAGAACATCA
TCCTGTCCTCTCAGCCTTCCACCGACGACAGAGTGACCTGGGTCAAGTCTGTGGACGAGGCTATCGCTGC
TTGTGGCGACGTGCCAGAGATCATGGTTATCGGCGGAGGCAGAGTGATCGAGCAGTTCCTGCCTAAGGCT
CAGAAGCTGTATCTGACCCACATCGACGCCGAAGTGGAAGGCGATACCCACTTTCCTGACTACGAGCCCG
ACGACTGGGAGTCCGTGTTCTCTGAGTTCCACGACGCCGATGCTCAGAACTCCCACTCCTACTGCTTCGA
GATCCTGGAGCGGAGATAGGTCGACCAGATCCCCCTCTCCCTCCCCCCCCCCTAACGTTACTGGCCGAAG
CCGCTTGGAATAAGGCCGGTGTGCGTTTGTCTATATGTTATTTTCCACCATATTGCCGTCTTTTGGCAAT
GTGAGGGCCCGGAAACCTGGCCCTGTCTTCTTGACGAGCATTCCTAGGGGTCTTTCCCCTCTCGCCAAAG
GAATGCAAGGTCTGTTGAATGTCGTGAAGGAAGCAGTTCCTCTGGAAGCTTCTTGAAGACAAACAACGTC
TGTAGCGACCCTTTGCAGGCAGCGGAACCCCCCACCTGGCGACAGGTGCCTCTGCGGCCAAAAGCCACGT
GTATAAGATACACCTGCAAAGGCGGCACAACCCCAGTGCCACGTTGTGAGTTGGATAGTTGTGGAAAGAG
TCAAATGGCTCTCCTCAAGCGTATTCAACAAGGGGCTGAAGGATGCCCAGAAGGTACCCCATTGTATGGG
ATCTGATCTGGGGCCTCGGTGCACATGCTTTACATGTGTTTAGTCGAGGTTAAAAAAACGTCTAGGCCCC
CCGAACCACGGGGACGTGGTTTTCCTTTGAAAAACACGATGATAATATGGCCACAACCATGGTGAGCAAG
GGCGAGGAGCTGTTCACCGGCGTGGTGCCCATTCTGGTGGAACTGGATGGGGATGTGAACGGCCACAAGT
TCTCCGTGTCTGGCGAAGGCGAAGGGGATGCTACCTACGGCAAGCTGACCCTGAAGTTCATCTGCACCAC
CGGAAAGCTGCCCGTGCCTTGGCCTACACTGGTCACCACCTTTGGCTACGGCCTGATGTGCTTCGCTAGA
TACCCCGACCATATGAAGCAACACGACTTCTTCAAGTCCGCCATGCCTGAGGGCTACGTGCAAGAGCGGA
CCATCTTCTTTAAGGACGACGGCAACTACAAGACCAGGGCCGAAGTGAAGTTCGAGGGCGACACCCTGGT
CAACCGGATCGAGCTGAAGGGCATCGACTTCAAAGAGGACGGCAACATCCTGGGCCACAAGCTCGAGTAC
AACTACAACTCCCACAACGTGTACATCATGGCCGACAAGCAGAAAAACGGCATCAAAGTGAACTTCAAGA
TCAGGCACAACATCGAGGACGGCTCCGTGCAGCTGGCTGATCACTACCAGCAGAACACCCCTATCGGCGA
CGGACCTGTGCTGCTGCCTGATAACCACTACCTGTCCTACCAGTCCAAGCTGAGCAAGGACCCCAACGAG
AAGCGGGACCACATGGTGCTGCTGGAATTTGTGACCGCCGCTGGCATCACCCTCGGCATGGATGAGCTGT
ACAAGTCCGGCAAGCTTAGCCATGGCTTCCCGCCGGAGGTGGAGGAGCAGGATGATGGCACGCTGCCCAT
GTCTTGTGCCCAGGAGAGCGGGATGGACCGTCACCCTGCAGCCTGTGCTTCTGCTAGGATCAATGTGTGA
GCTAGCGAATTCGAATTTAAATCGGCCTCGACTGTGCCTTCTAGTTGCCAGCCATCTGTTGTTTGCCCCT
CCCCCGTGCCTTCCTTGACCCTGGAAGGTGCCACTCCCACTGTCCTTTCCTAATAAAATGAGGAAATTGC
ATCGCATTGTCTGAGTAGGTGTCATTCTATTCTGGGGGGTGGGGTGGGGCAGGACAGCAAGGGGGAGGAT
TGGGAAGACAATAGCAGGCATGCTGGGGACGCGGCCGCGGGCCCATTGGTATGGCTTTTTCCCCGTATCC
CCCCAGGTGTCTGCAGGCTCAAAGAGCAGCGAGAAGCGTTCAGAGGAAAGCGATCCCGTGCCACCTTCCC
CGTGCCCGGGCTGTCCCCGCACGCTGCCGGCTCGGGGATGCGGGGGGAGCGCCGGACCGGAGCGGAGCCC
CGGGCGGCTCGCTGCTGCCCCCTAGCGGGGGAGGGACGTAATTACATCCCTGGGGGCTTTGGGGGGGGGC
TGTCCCTGATATCTATAACAAGAAAATATATATATAATAAGTTATCACGTAAGTAGAACATGAAATAACA
ATATAATTATCGTATGAGTTAAATCTTAAAAGTCACGTAAAAGATAATCATGCGTCATTTTGACTCACGC
GGTCGTTATAGTTCAAAATCAGTGACACTTACCGCATTGACAAGCACGCCTCACGGGAGCTCCAAGCGGC
GACTGAGATGTCCTAAATGCACAGCGACGGATTCGCGCTATTTAGAAAGAGAGAGCAATATTTCAAGAAT
GCATGCGTCAATTTTACGCAGACTATCTTTCTAGGGTTAATCTAGCTGCATCAGGATCATATCGTCGGGT
CTTTTTTCCGGCTCAGTCATCGCCCAAGCTGGCGCTATCTGGGCATCGGGGAGGAAGAAGCCCGTGCCTT
TTCCCGCGAGGTTGAAGCGGCATGGAAAGAGTTTGCCGAGGATGACTGCTGCTGCATTGACGTTGAGCGA
AAACGCACGTTTACCATGATGATTCGGGAAGGTGTGGCCATGCACGCCTTTAACGGTGAACTGTTCGTTC
AGGCCACCTGGGATACCAGTTCGTCGCGGCTTTTCCGGACACAGTTCCGGATGGTCAGCCCGAAGCGCAT
CAGCAACCCGAACAATACCGGCGACAGCCGGAACTGCCGTGCCGGTGTGCAGATTAATGACAGCGGTGCG
GCGCTGGGATATTACGTCAGCGAGGACGGGTATCCTGGCTGGATGCCGCAGAAATGGACATGGATACCCC
GTGAGTTACCCGGCGGGCGCGCTTGGCGTAATCATGGTCATAGCTGTTTCCTGTGTGAAATTGTTATCCG
CTCACAATTCCACACAACATACGAGCCGGAAGCATAAAGTGTAAAGCCTGGGGTGCCTAATGAGTGAGCT
AACTCACATTAATTGCGTTGCGCTCACTGCCCGCTTTCCAGTCGGGAAACCTGTCGTGCCAGCTGCATTA
ATGAATCGGCCAACGCGCGGGGAGAGGCGGTTTGCGTATTGGGCGCTCTTCCGCTTCCTCGCTCACTGAC
TCGCTGCGCTCGGTCGTTCGGCTGCGGCGAGCGGTATCAGCTCACTCAAAGGCGGTAATACGGTTATCCA
CAGAATCAGGGGATAACGCAGGAAAGAACATGTGAGCAAAAGGCCAGCAAAAGGCCAGGAACCGTAAAAA
GGCCGCGTTGCTGGCGTTTTTCCATAGGCTCCGCCCCCCTGACGAGCATCACAAAAATCGACGCTCAAGT
CAGAGGTGGCGAAACCCGACAGGACTATAAAGATACCAGGCGTTTCCCCCTGGAAGCTCCCTCGTGCGCT
CTCCTGTTCCGACCCTGCCGCTTACCGGATACCTGTCCGCCTTTCTCCCTTCGGGAAGCGTGGCGCTTTC
TCATAGCTCACGCTGTAGGTATCTCAGTTCGGTGTAGGTCGTTCGCTCCAAGCTGGGCTGTGTGCACGAA
CCCCCCGTTCAGCCCGACCGCTGCGCCTTATCCGGTAACTATCGTCTTGAGTCCAACCCGGTAAGACACG
ACTTATCGCCACTGGCAGCAGCCACTGGTAACAGGATTAGCAGAGCGAGGTATGTAGGCGGTGCTACAGA
GTTCTTGAAGTGGTGGCCTAACTACGGCTACACTAGAAGAACAGTATTTGGTATCTGCGCTCTGCTGAAG
CCAGTTACCTTCGGAAAAAGAGTTGGTAGCTCTTGATCCGGCAAACAAACCACCGCTGGTAGCGGTGGTT
TTTTTGTTTGCAAGCAGCAGATTACGCGCAGAAAAAAAGGATCTCAAGAAGATCCTTTGATCTTTTCTAC
GGGGTCTGACGCTCAGTGGAACGAAAACTCACGTTAAGGGATTTTGGTCATGAGATTATCAAAAAGGATC
TTCACCTAGATCCTTTTAAATTAAAAATGAAGTTTTAAATCAATCTAAAGTATATATGAGTAAACTTGGT
CTGACAGTTACCAATGCTTAATCAGTGAGGCACCTATCTCAGCGATCTGTCTATTTCGTTCATCCATAGT
TGCCTGACTCCCCGTCGTGTAGATAACTACGATACGGGAGGGCTTACCATCTGGCCCCAGTGCTGCAATG
ATACCGCGAGACCCACGCTCACCGGCTCCAGATTTATCAGCAATAAACCAGCCAGCCGGAAGGGCCGAGC
GCAGAAGTGGTCCTGCAACTTTATCCGCCTCCATCCAGTCTATTAATTGTTGCCGGGAAGCTAGAGTAAG
TAGTTCGCCAGTTAATAGTTTGCGCAACGTTGTTGCCATTGCTACAGGCATCGTGGTGTCACGCTCGTCG
TTTGGTATGGCTTCATTCAGCTCCGGTTCCCAACGATCAAGGCGAGTTACATGATCCCCCATGTTGTGCA
AAAAAGCGGTTAGCTCCTTCGGTCCTCCGATCGTTGTCAGAAGTAAGTTGGCCGCAGTGTTATCACTCAT
GGTTATGGCAGCACTGCATAATTCTCTTACTGTCATGCCATCCGTAAGATGCTTTTCTGTGACTGGTGAG
TACTCAACCAAGTCATTCTGAGAATAGTGTATGCGGCGACCGAGTTGCTCTTGCCCGGCGTCAATACGGG
ATAATACCGCGCCACATAGCAGAACTTTAAAAGTGCTCATCATTGGAAAACGTTCTTCGGGGCGAAAACT
CTCAAGGATCTTACCGCTGTTGAGATCCAGTTCGATGTAACCCACTCGTGCACCCAACTGATCTTCAGCA
TCTTTTACTTTCACCAGCGTTTCTGGGTGAGCAAAAACAGGAAGGCAAAATGCCGCAAAAAAGGGAATAA
GGGCGACACGGAAATGTTGAATACTCATACTCTTCCTTTTTCAATATTATTGAAGCATTTATCAGGGTTA
TTGTCTCATGAGCGGATACATATTTGAATGTATTTAGAAAAATAAACAAATAGGGGTTCCGCGCACATTT
CCCCGAAAAGTGCCACCT
Features (pLannotate 1.2.2; 23 found; start..end, strand, type, name):
     28..456     -  rep_origin     f1 ori (sequence partly withheld): f1 bacteriophage origin of replication; arrow indicates direction of (+) strand synthesis
    461..616     -  CDS            lacZα (fragment): LacZα fragment of β-galactosidase; lacZ fragment
    618..737     +  CDS            B (fragment): PORTL_LAMBD - Experimental evidence at protein level: Swiss-Prot protein existence level 1. Forms the portal vertex of the capsid (PubMed:6228056, PubMed:6232391). This portal plays critical roles in head assembly, genome packaging, neck/tail attachment, and genome ejection (Probable). The portal protein multimerizes as a single ring-shaped homododecamer arranged around a central channel (PubMed:6232391). Binds to the terminase subunits to form the packaging machine (PubMed:7799432). From Escherichia phage lambda (Bacteriophage lambda).
   1260..1278    +  protein_bind   tet operator: tetO; bacterial operator O2 for the tetR and tetA genes tetracycline repressor TetR
   1260..1479    +  promoter       TRE3GV promoter (fragment): 3rd-generation Tet-responsive promoter that can be activated by binding of Tet-On® 3G, optimized for retroviral and lentiviral vectors
   1769..1913    +  promoter       TRE3G promoter (fragment): 3rd-generation Tet-responsive promoter that can be activated by binding of Tet-On® 3G
   1966..2286    +  CDS            DmrB: F36V mutant of FK506-binding protein FKBP12 binds synthetic ligands that do not bind wild-type FKBP
   2386..2402    +  CDS            CCR5TC (fragment): zinc-finger domain from the CCR5-224 (+) zinc-finger nuclease that recognizes the left half-site target sequence in the human CCR5 gene (Perez et al., 2008; Gross et al., 2013)
   2563..2802    +  CDS            VP16_HHV11 (fragment): Experimental evidence at protein level: Swiss-Prot protein existence level 1. May play a role in the aggregation of tegument proteins around nucleocapsids during virus morphogenesis. From Human herpesvirus 1 (strain 17) (HHV-1) (Human herpes simplex virus 1).
   2842..2862    +  CDS            FLAG (fragment): FLAG® epitope tag, followed by an enterokinase cleavage site
   2869..3342    +  CDS            folA: DYR_ECOLI - Also known as tmrA. Experimental evidence at protein level: Swiss-Prot protein existence level 1. Key enzyme in folate metabolism. Catalyzes an essential reaction for de novo glycine and purine synthesis, and for DNA precursor synthesis. From Escherichia coli (strain K12).
   3469..3931    +  misc_feature   IRES: internal ribosome entry site (IRES) of the encephalomyocarditis virus (EMCV)
   3945..4661    +  CDS            mCitrine: mCitrine is a basic (constitutively fluorescent) yellow fluorescent protein published in 2001, derived from Aequorea victoria.
   4674..4793    +  CDS            Odc1 (fragment): DCOR_MOUSE - Also known as Odc. Experimental evidence at protein level: Swiss-Prot protein existence level 1. Catalyzes the first and rate-limiting step of polyamine biosynthesis that converts ornithine into putrescine, which is the precursor for the polyamines, spermidine and spermine. Polyamines are essential for cell proliferation and are implicated in cellular processes, ranging from DNA replication to apoptosis. From Mus musculus (Mouse).
   4828..5035    +  polyA_signal   bGH poly(A) signal: bovine growth hormone polyadenylation signal
   5612..6079    +  CDS            B (fragment): PORTL_LAMBD - Experimental evidence at protein level: Swiss-Prot protein existence level 1. Forms the portal vertex of the capsid (PubMed:6228056, PubMed:6232391). This portal plays critical roles in head assembly, genome packaging, neck/tail attachment, and genome ejection (Probable). The portal protein multimerizes as a single ring-shaped homododecamer arranged around a central channel (PubMed:6232391). Binds to the terminase subunits to form the packaging machine (PubMed:7799432). From Escherichia phage lambda (Bacteriophage lambda).
   6117..6133    -  protein_bind   lac operator: The lac repressor binds to the lac operator to inhibit transcription in E. coli. This inhibition can be relieved by adding lactose or isopropyl-β-D-thiogalactopyranoside (IPTG). lac repressor encoded by lacI
   6141..6171    -  promoter       lac promoter: promoter for the E. coli lac operon
   6186..6207    -  protein_bind   CAP binding site: CAP binding activates transcription in the presence of cAMP. E. coli catabolite activator protein
   6220..6312    -  CDS            lacI (fragment): lac repressor; lacI; The lac repressor binds to the lac operator to inhibit transcription in E. coli. This inhibition can be relieved by adding lactose or isopropyl-β-D-thiogalactopyranoside (IPTG).
   6495..7083    -  rep_origin     ori: high-copy-number ColE1/pMB1/pBR322/pUC origin of replication
   7254..8114    -  CDS            AmpR: β-lactamase; bla; confers resistance to ampicillin, carbenicillin, and related antibiotics
   8115..8219    -  promoter       AmpR promoter: bla
