[The description below was written by a language model from this plasmid's Addgene catalogue record and pLannotate feature annotations shown in this document.]
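Description:
MF64_PB-TRE3G-6x42bs-6x(37bs_37bs)-miniCMV-NLS-FKBP12F36V-37ZFR2AR11AR39AR67A-VP16-NLS-DHFR-IRES-mCitrine-PEST-BGHpA is an 8.2 kb synthetic-biology plasmid built on a PiggyBac transposon backbone, intended for transposase-mediated genomic integration of its 3.8 kb cargo into mammalian cells. In bacteria it is maintained through a high-copy ColE1/pUC-type origin and selected with ampicillin (AmpR under its own promoter). It also carries an f1 origin and lacZα/lac promoter remnants typical of a cloning vector. The automated annotation did not label the PiggyBac terminal repeats. The short hits to a lambda phage portal protein flanking the cassette are probably incidental matches in backbone sequence. No mammalian selection marker is annotated.

The payload is the "TF B" self-activation cassette of the MultiFate-2.1 and MultiFate-2.3 synthetic multistability circuits. A composite promoter combines Tet-responsive TRE3G elements, six binding sites for the 42 zinc finger, six paired sites for the 37 zinc finger, and a minimal CMV core. It drives a fusion protein consisting of an NLS, FKBP12 F36V (DmrB, a ligand-responsive homodimerization domain), the 37 zinc-finger DNA-binding domain bearing four arginine-to-alanine substitutions, the VP16 activation domain, a second NLS and E. coli DHFR. DHFR is commonly used as a trimethoprim-stabilized degron, although the record does not state its role here. A FLAG-like fragment is also annotated before DHFR.

Because the factor recognizes the paired 37 sites in its own promoter, it can activate its own expression, while the Tet elements allow external induction. The role of the 42 sites is not stated in the record. An EMCV IRES then drives mCitrine fused to an ornithine decarboxylase PEST degron, giving a short-lived yellow fluorescent readout of cassette activity. Transcription terminates at the bGH polyadenylation signal.
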