Addgene plasmid #176624: MF64_PB-TRE3G-6x42bs-6x(37bs_37bs)-miniCMV-NLS-FKBP12F36V-37ZFR2AR11AR39AR67A-VP16-NLS-DHFR-IRES-mCitrine-PEST-BGHpA
Purpose: TF B self-activation cassette in MultiFate-2.1 and MultiFate-2.3
Depositing lab: Michael Elowitz. Depositing organization: California Institute of Technology. Publication: Synthetic multistability in mammalian cells. Zhu R, Del Rio-Salgado JM, Garcia-Ojalvo J, Elowitz MB. Science. 2022 Jan 21;375(6578):eabg9765. doi: 10.1126/science.abg9765. Epub 2022 Jan 21. PubMed 35050677.
Backbone
  Vector backbone: PiggyBac transposon system
  Backbone manufacturer: System Biosciences
  Vector type: Synthetic Biology
Growth in bacteria
  Bacterial resistance: Ampicillin, 100 μg/mL
  Growth temperature: 37°C
  Growth strain: DH5alpha
  Copy number: Unknown
Gene/Insert
  Gene/Insert name: TRE3G-6x42bs-6x(37bs_37bs)-miniCMV-NLS-FKBP12F36V-37ZFR2AR11AR39AR67A-VP16-NLS-DHFR-IRES-mCitrine-PEST-BGHpA
  Species: Synthetic
  Insert size (bp): 3776
Terms and licenses: Academic/Nonprofit Terms; Industry Terms: Not Available to Industry
How to cite: MF64_PB-TRE3G-6x42bs-6x(37bs_37bs)-miniCMV-NLS-FKBP12F36V-37ZFR2AR11AR39AR67A-VP16-NLS-DHFR-IRES-mCitrine-PEST-BGHpA was a gift from Michael Elowitz (Addgene plasmid # 176624 ; http://n2t.net/addgene:176624 ; RRID:Addgene_176624)
